Addgene plasmid #13708: cmv hTid Long H121Q
Depositing lab: Karl Munger. Depositing organization: Harvard Medical School. Publication: A novel human DnaJ protein, hTid-1, a homolog of the Drosophila tumor suppressor protein Tid56, can interact with the human papillomavirus type 16 E7 oncoprotein. Schilling B, De-Medina T, Syken J, Vidal M, Munger K. Virology. 1998 Jul 20. 247(1):74-85. 10.1006/viro.1998.9220 PubMed 9683573.
Backbone
  Vector backbone: pCMV bam neo
  Backbone size w/o insert (bp): 6550
  Vector type: Mammalian Expression
  Selectable markers: Neomycin (select with G418)
Growth in bacteria
  Bacterial resistance: Ampicillin, 100 μg/mL
  Growth temperature: 37°C
  Growth strain: DH5alpha
  Copy number: High Copy
Gene/Insert
  Gene/Insert name: hTid Long H121Q (alt names: DNAJA3; hTid)
  Species: H. sapiens (human)
  Insert size (bp): 2300
  Mutation: H121Q
  GenBank ID: AF061749
  Entrez Gene: DNAJA3 (a.k.a. HCA57, TID1, Tid1-L, Tid1-S, hTID-1)
  Cloning method: Restriction Enzyme; 5′ cloning site BamH1 (not destroyed); 3′ cloning site BamH1 (not destroyed)
  Sequencing primers: 5′ B glob intron-F; 3′ B glob-pA-R
Terms and licenses: Academic/Nonprofit Terms; Industry Terms: Not Available to Industry
How to cite: cmv hTid Long H121Q was a gift from Karl Munger (Addgene plasmid # 13708 ; http://n2t.net/addgene:13708 ; RRID:Addgene_13708)
