[The description below was written by a language model from this plasmid's Addgene catalogue record.]
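Description:
cmv hTid Long H121Q is a mammalian expression plasmid built on the pCMV bam neo backbone (about 6.55 kb without insert). It carries a roughly 2.3 kb human cDNA for the long isoform of hTid-1, the product of the DNAJA3 gene. The insert was placed into a BamHI site, and because BamHI is retained at both ends, the fragment can be excised intact. The plasmid is maintained in E. coli as a high-copy construct under ampicillin selection. A neomycin resistance marker allows G418 selection of transfected mammalian cells, so it can be used for stable lines as well as transient expression. As the plasmid and backbone names indicate, expression is driven by a CMV promoter. The recommended sequencing primers anneal in a beta-globin intron and a beta-globin polyadenylation region, which suggests that these elements flank the cloning site and supply splicing and 3' end processing signals. No feature table is provided to confirm the exact layout, and no epitope tag or reporter is recorded.

hTid-1 is a human DnaJ-family (Hsp40-type) co-chaperone and a homolog of the Drosophila tumor suppressor Tid56. It was originally described as a protein that interacts with the human papillomavirus type 16 E7 oncoprotein. The insert carries an H121Q substitution. The record does not explain its purpose, but in DnaJ proteins generally, changing the histidine of the conserved J-domain HPD motif to glutamine is a standard way to abolish stimulation of Hsp70 partners. This construct would therefore most plausibly serve as a J-domain-defective comparison to wild-type hTid-1 long in mammalian cell studies of co-chaperone function.
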