>Addgene plasmid #13708 | cmv hTid Long H121Q | addgene partial sequence | sequence record 20025 | 13708 with Bglob-intron-F
GTTTGAGATGAGGATAAAATACTCTGAGTCCAAACCGGGCCCCTCTGCTAACCATGTTCATGCCTTCTTC
TCTTTCCTACAGCTCCTGGGCAACGTGCTGGTTGTTGTGCTGTCTCATCATTTTGGCAAAGAATTCCTCG
ACGGATCCTCGAGGAATTCGCGGCCGCAGAGTCCCCGGGCCAAGATGGCTGCGCGGTGCTCCACACGCTG
GTTGCTGGTGGTTGTGGGGACCCCGCGGCTGCCGGCTATATCGGGTAGAGGGGCCCGGCCGCCCAGGGAG
GGCGTGGTGGGGGCATGGCTGAGCCGCAAGCTGAGCGTCCCCGCCTTTGCGTCTTCCCTGACCTCTTGCG
GCCCCCGAGCGCTGCTGACATTGAGACCTGGTGTCAGCCTTACAGGAACAAAACATAACCCTTTCATTTG
TACTGCCTCCTTCCACACGAGTGCCCCTTTGGCCAAAGAAGATTATTATCAGATATTAGGAGTGCCTCGA
AATGCCAGCCAGAAAGAGATCAAGAAAGCCTATTATCAGCTTGCCAAGAAGTATCAGCCTGACACAAATA
AGGATGATCCCAAAGCCAAGGAGAAGTTCTCCCAGCTGGCAGAAGCCTATGAGGTTTTGAGTGATGAGGT
GAAGAGGAAGCAGTACGATGCCTACGGCTCTGCAGGCTTCGATCCTGGGGCCAGCGGCTCCCAGCATAGC
TACTGGAAGGGAGGCCCCACTGTGGACCCCGAGGAGCTGTTCAGGAAGATCTTTGGCGAGTTCTCATCCT
CTTCATTTGGAGATTTCCAGACCGTGTTTGATCAGCCTCAGGAATACTTCATGGAAGTTGACATTCAATC
AAGCTGCAAAGGGGGTCAACAAGGAGTTCACCGTGA
